Addgene plasmid #100739: CD8-dCherry-FRB
Purpose: To express a plasma membrane "anchor" in mammalian cells to hot-wire endocytosis (dark mCherry K70N)
Depositing lab: Stephen Royle. Depositing organization: University of Warwick. Publication: New tools for "hot-wiring" clathrin-mediated endocytosis with temporal and spatial precision. Wood LA, Larocque G, Clarke NI, Sarkar S, Royle SJ. J Cell Biol. 2017 Sep 27. pii: jcb.201702188. doi: 10.1083/jcb.201702188. PubMed 28954824.
Backbone
  Vector backbone: pmCherry-N1
  Vector type: Mammalian Expression
  Selectable markers: Neomycin (select with G418)
Growth in bacteria
  Bacterial resistance: Kanamycin, 50 μg/mL
  Growth temperature: 37°C
  Growth strain: DH5alpha
  Copy number: High Copy
Gene/Insert
  Gene/Insert name: CD8A (alt name: CD8 alpha chain)
  Species: H. sapiens (human)
  Mutation: Dark mCherry (K70N) non-fluorescent
  Entrez Gene: CD8A (a.k.a. CD8, CD8alpha, Leu2, p32)
  Promoter: CMV
  Tag / fusion protein: dCherry (C terminal on insert); FRB (C terminal on insert)
  Cloning method: Restriction Enzyme; 5′ cloning site AgeI (unknown if destroyed); 3′ cloning site EcoRI (unknown if destroyed)
  Sequencing primers: 5′ CMV Forward
Terms and licenses: Academic/Nonprofit Terms; Industry Terms: Not Available to Industry
How to cite: CD8-dCherry-FRB was a gift from Stephen Royle (Addgene plasmid # 100739 ; http://n2t.net/addgene:100739 ; RRID:Addgene_100739)
