[The description below was written by a language model from this plasmid's Addgene catalogue record and pLannotate feature annotations shown in this document.]
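Description:
CD8-dCherry-FRB is a mammalian expression plasmid built on the pmCherry-N1 backbone. It encodes a plasma membrane "anchor" protein for the hot-wiring approach to triggering clathrin-mediated endocytosis on demand. The CMV immediate early enhancer and promoter drive a single fusion open reading frame, which is terminated by an SV40 polyadenylation signal. The frame begins with a fragment of human CD8A (the CD8 alpha chain, an integral membrane glycoprotein), followed by mCherry and then FRB, the FKBP-rapamycin binding domain of human FRAP. The mCherry carries the K70N mutation, which makes it non-fluorescent ("dark"). The fusion therefore keeps the architecture of a fluorescent anchor while leaving the red channel free for other probes.

In use, CD8 places the fusion at the cell surface. The FRB domain acts as a docking site for rapamycin-induced heterodimerisation with an FKBP-tagged partner supplied from a separate construct, which recruits that partner to the membrane anchor with temporal control.

The plasmid is propagated in E. coli at high copy from a ColE1/pUC-type origin and also carries an f1 origin. A single Tn5 NeoR/KanR gene serves both hosts. The bacterial AmpR (bla) promoter drives it for kanamycin selection, and the SV40 early promoter with an HSV TK poly(A) signal drives it for G418 selection of transfected mammalian cells. The feature table also lists several very short or partial matches: chicken β-actin promoter, SV40 large T antigen, ble and bGH poly(A) fragments. These are probably linker or backbone remnants and annotation artefacts, not functional elements.
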