Features (pLannotate 1.2.2; 17 found; start..end, strand, type, name):
     57..360     +  enhancer       CMV enhancer: human cytomegalovirus immediate early enhancer
    361..564     +  promoter       CMV promoter: human cytomegalovirus (CMV) immediate early promoter
    587..630     +  misc_feature   MCS (fragment): multiple cloning site
    697..1338    +  CDS            CD8A (fragment) (sequence partly withheld): CD8A_HUMAN - Also known as MAL. Experimental evidence at protein level: Swiss-Prot protein existence level 1. Integral membrane glycoprotein that plays an essential role in the immune response and serves multiple functions in responses against both external and internal offenses. In T-cells, functions primarily as a coreceptor for MHC class I molecule:peptide complex. The antigens presented by class I peptides are derived from cytosolic proteins while class II derived from extracellular proteins. Interacts simultaneously with the T-cell receptor (TCR) and the MHC class I proteins presented by
   1348..1365    -  promoter       chicken β-actin promoter (fragment): contains a 21-bp deletion relative to the standard chicken β-actin promoter
   1384..2089    +  CDS            mCherry (fragment): monomeric derivative of DsRed fluorescent protein (Shaner et al., 2004) mammalian codon-optimized
   2137..2415    +  CDS            FRB (sequence partly withheld): FKBP-rapamycin binding domain of human FRAP
   2435..2518    +  CDS            large T antigen (fragment): large T antigen from SV40 (simian virus 40)
   2541..2662    +  polyA_signal   SV40 poly(A) signal: SV40 polyadenylation signal
   2696..3124    -  rep_origin     f1 ori (sequence partly withheld): f1 bacteriophage origin of replication; arrow indicates direction of (+) strand synthesis
   3151..3255    +  promoter       AmpR promoter: bla
   3257..3614    +  promoter       SV40 promoter: SV40 enhancer and early promoter
   3649..4443    +  CDS            NeoR/KanR: aminoglycoside phosphotransferase from Tn5; aph(3')-II (or nptII); confers resistance to neomycin, kanamycin, and G418 (Geneticin®)
   4464..4616    +  CDS            ble (fragment): BLE_KLEPN - Experimental evidence at protein level: Swiss-Prot protein existence level 1. Binding protein with a strong affinity to the bleomycin family of antibiotics. Binds to CL990; an antimitotic-antibiotic compound. From Klebsiella pneumoniae.
   4675..4722    +  polyA_signal   HSV TK poly(A) signal: herpes simplex virus thymidine kinase polyadenylation signal (Cole and Stacy, 1985)
   4813..4829    -  polyA_signal   bGH poly(A) signal (fragment): bovine growth hormone polyadenylation signal
   5051..5639    +  rep_origin     ori: high-copy-number ColE1/pMB1/pBR322/pUC origin of replication
>Addgene plasmid #100739 | CD8-dCherry-FRB | addgene full sequence | sequence record 193991 | Addgene NGS Result
TATTAATAGTAATCAATTACGGGGTCATTAGTTCATAGCCCATATATGGAGTTCCGCGTTACATAACTTA
CGGTAAATGGCCCGCCTGGCTGACCGCCCAACGACCCCCGCCCATTGACGTCAATAATGACGTATGTTCC
CATAGTAACGCCAATAGGGACTTTCCATTGACGTCAATGGGTGGAGTATTTACGGTAAACTGCCCACTTG
GCAGTACATCAAGTGTATCATATGCCAAGTACGCCCCCTATTGACGTCAATGACGGTAAATGGCCCGCCT
GGCATTATGCCCAGTACATGACCTTATGGGACTTTCCTACTTGGCAGTACATCTACGTATTAGTCATCGC
TATTACCATGGTGATGCGGTTTTGGCAGTACATCAATGGGCGTGGATAGCGGTTTGACTCACGGGGATTT
CCAAGTCTCCACCCCATTGACGTCAATGGGAGTTTGTTTTGGCACCAAAATCAACGGGACTTTCCAAAAT
GTCGTAACAACTCCGCCCCATTGACGCAAATGGGCGGTAGGCGTGTACGGTGGGAGGTCTATATAAGCAG
AGCTGGTTTAGTGAACCGTCAGATCCGCTAGCGCTACCGGACTCAGATCTCGAGCTCAAGCTTCGAATTC
GGCGGCTCCCGCGCGCCTCCCCTCGCGCCCGAGCTTCGAGCCAAGCAGCGTCCTGGGGAGCGCGTCATGG
CCTTACCAGTGACCGCCTTGCTCCTGCCGCTGGCCTTGCTGCTCCACGCCGCCAGGCCG
[360 nt withheld, positions 760-1119]
GCGCCGCGACCACCAACACCGGCGCCCACCATCGCGTCGCAGCCCCTGTCCCTGCGCCCAGAGGCGTGCC
GGCCAGCGGCGGGGGGCGCAGTGCACACGAGGGGGCTGGACTTCGCCTGTGATATCTACATCTGGGCGCC
CTTGGCCGGGACTTGTGGAGTCCTTCTCCTGTCACTGGTTATCACCCTTTACTGCAAGCGGCTTAAGCGA
AGAAGGATCCCCGCCGCCGCCGCCGCCGCCGCCGCCGTCAGACCGGTCGCCACCATGGTGAGCAAGGGCG
AGGAGGATAACATGGCCATCATCAAGGAGTTCATGCGCTTCAAGGTGCACATGGAGGGCTCCGTGAACGG
CCACGAGTTCGAGATCGAGGGCGAGGGCGAGGGCCGCCCCTACGAGGGCACCCAGACCGCCAAGCTGAAG
GTGACCAAGGGTGGCCCCCTGCCCTTCGCCTGGGACATCCTGTCCCCTCAGTTCATGTACGGCTCCAACG
CCTACGTGAAGCACCCCGCCGACATCCCCGACTACTTGAAGCTGTCCTTCCCCGAGGGCTTCAAGTGGGA
GCGCGTGATGAACTTCGAGGACGGCGGCGTGGTGACCGTGACCCAGGACTCCTCCCTGCAGGACGGCGAG
TTCATCTACAAGGTGAAGCTGCGCGGCACCAACTTCCCCTCCGACGGCCCCGTAATGCAGAAGAAGACCA
TGGGCTGGGAGGCCTCCTCCGAGCGGATGTACCCCGAGGACGGCGCCCTGAAGGGCGAGATCAAGCAGAG
GCTGAAGCTGAAGGACGGCGGCCACTACGACGCTGAGGTCAAGACCACCTACAAGGCCAAGAAGCCCGTG
CAGCTGCCCGGCGCCTACAACGTCAACATCAAGTTGGACATCACCTCCCACAACGAGGACTACACCATCG
TGGAACAGTACGAACGCGCCGAGGGCCGCCACTCCACCGGCGGCATGGACGAGCTGTACACTTACCCCTA
CGACGTGCCCGACTACGCAGGCTCCGCACGAGTGGCCATCCTCTGGCAT
[270 nt withheld, positions 2149-2418]
GCCGGCTGATAATCTAGATCATAATCAGCCATACCACATTTGTAGAGGTTTTACTTGCTTTAAAAAACCT
CCCACACCTCCCCCTGAACCTGAAACATAAAATGAATGCAATTGTTGTTGTTAACTTGTTTATTGCAGCT
TATAATGGTTACAAATAAAGCAATAGCATCACAAATTTCACAAATAAAGCATTTTTTTCACTGCATTCTA
GTTGTGGTTTGTCCAAACTCATCAATGTATCTTAAGGCGTAAATTGTAAGCGTTAATATTTTGTTAAAAT
TCGCGTTAAATTTTTGTTAAATCAGCTCATTTTTTAACCAATAGGCCGAAATCGGCAAAATCCCTTATAA
ATCAAAAGAATAGACCGAGATAGGGT
[37 nt withheld, positions 2795-2831]
AAAGAACGTGGACTCCAACGTCAAAGG
[49 nt withheld, positions 2859-2907]
T
[91 nt withheld, positions 2909-2999]
G
[124 nt withheld, positions 3001-3124]
CAGGTGGCACTTTTCGGGGAAATGTGCGCGGAACCCCTATTTGTTTATTTTTCTAAATACATTCAAATAT
GTATCCGCTCATGAGACAATAACCCTGATAAATGCTTCAATAATATTGAAAAAGGAAGAGTCCTGAGGCG
GAAAGAACCAGCTGTGGAATGTGTGTCAGTTAGGGTGTGGAAAGTCCCCAGGCTCCCCAGCAGGCAGAAG
TATGCAAAGCATGCATCTCAATTAGTCAGCAACCAGGTGTGGAAAGTCCCCAGGCTCCCCAGCAGGCAGA
AGTATGCAAAGCATGCATCTCAATTAGTCAGCAACCATAGTCCCGCCCCTAACTCCGCCCATCCCGCCCC
TAACTCCGCCCAGTTCCGCCCATTCTCCGCCCCATGGCTGACTAATTTTTTTTATTTATGCAGAGGCCGA
GGCCGCCTCGGCCTCTGAGCTATTCCAGAAGTAGTGAGGAGGCTTTTTTGGAGGCCTAGGCTTTTGCAAA
GATCGATCAAGAGACAGGATGAGGATCGTTTCGCATGATTGAACAAGATGGATTGCACGCAGGTTCTCCG
GCCGCTTGGGTGGAGAGGCTATTCGGCTATGACTGGGCACAACAGACAATCGGCTGCTCTGATGCCGCCG
TGTTCCGGCTGTCAGCGCAGGGGCGCCCGGTTCTTTTTGTCAAGACCGACCTGTCCGGTGCCCTGAATGA
ACTGCAAGACGAGGCAGCGCGGCTATCGTGGCTGGCCACGACGGGCGTTCCTTGCGCAGCTGTGCTCGAC
GTTGTCACTGAAGCGGGAAGGGACTGGCTGCTATTGGGCGAAGTGCCGGGGCAGGATCTCCTGTCATCTC
ACCTTGCTCCTGCCGAGAAAGTATCCATCATGGCTGATGCAATGCGGCGGCTGCATACGCTTGATCCGGC
TACCTGCCCATTCGACCACCAAGCGAAACATCGCATCGAGCGAGCACGTACTCGGATGGAAGCCGGTCTT
GTCGATCAGGATGATCTGGACGAAGAGCATCAGGGGCTCGCGCCAGCCGAACTGTTCGCCAGGCTCAAGG
CGAGCATGCCCGACGGCGAGGATCTCGTCGTGACCCATGGCGATGCCTGCTTGCCGAATATCATGGTGGA
AAATGGCCGCTTTTCTGGATTCATCGACTGTGGCCGGCTGGGTGTGGCGGACCGCTATCAGGACATAGCG
TTGGCTACCCGTGATATTGCTGAAGAGCTTGGCGGCGAATGGGCTGACCGCTTCCTCGTGCTTTACGGTA
TCGCCGCTCCCGATTCGCAGCGCATCGCCTTCTATCGCCTTCTTGACGAGTTCTTCTGAGCGGGACTCTG
GGGTTCGAAATGACCGACCAAGCGACGCCCAACCTGCCATCACGAGATTTCGATTCCACCGCCGCCTTCT
ATGAAAGGTTGGGCTTCGGAATCGTTTTCCGGGACGCCGGCTGGATGATCCTCCAGCGCGGGGATCTCAT
GCTGGAGTTCTTCGCCCACCCTAGGGGGAGGCTAACTGAAACACGGAAGGAGACAATACCGGAAGGAACC
CGCGCTATGACGGCAATAAAAAGACAGAATAAAACGCACGGTGTTGGGTCGTTTGTTCATAAACGCGGGG
TTCGGTCCCAGGGCTGGCACTCTGTCGATACCCCACCGAGACCCCATTGGGGCCAATACGCCCGCGTTTC
TTCCTTTTCCCCACCCCACCCCCCAAGTTCGGGTGAAGGCCCAGGGCTCGCAGCCAACGTCGGGGCGGCA
GGCCCTGCCATAGCCTCAGGTTACTCATATATACTTTAGATTGATTTAAAACTTCATTTTTAATTTAAAA
GGATCTAGGTGAAGATCCTTTTTGATAATCTCATGACCAAAATCCCTTAACGTGAGTTTTCGTTCCACTG
AGCGTCAGACCCCGTAGAAAAGATCAAAGGATCTTCTTGAGATCCTTTTTTTCTGCGCGTAATCTGCTGC
TTGCAAACAAAAAAACCACCGCTACCAGCGGTGGTTTGTTTGCCGGATCAAGAGCTACCAACTCTTTTTC
CGAAGGTAACTGGCTTCAGCAGAGCGCAGATACCAAATACTGTTCTTCTAGTGTAGCCGTAGTTAGGCCA
CCACTTCAAGAACTCTGTAGCACCGCCTACATACCTCGCTCTGCTAATCCTGTTACCAGTGGCTGCTGCC
AGTGGCGATAAGTCGTGTCTTACCGGGTTGGACTCAAGACGATAGTTACCGGATAAGGCGCAGCGGTCGG
GCTGAACGGGGGGTTCGTGCACACAGCCCAGCTTGGAGCGAACGACCTACACCGAACTGAGATACCTACA
GCGTGAGCTATGAGAAAGCGCCACGCTTCCCGAAGGGAGAAAGGCGGACAGGTATCCGGTAAGCGGCAGG
GTCGGAACAGGAGAGCGCACGAGGGAGCTTCCAGGGGGAAACGCCTGGTATCTTTATAGTCCTGTCGGGT
TTCGCCACCTCTGACTTGAGCGTCGATTTTTGTGATGCTCGTCAGGGGGGCGGAGCCTATGGAAAAACGC
CAGCAACGCGGCCTTTTTACGGTTCCTGGCCTTTTGCTGGCCTTTTGCTCACATGTTCTTTCCTGCGTTA
TCCCCTGATTCTGTGGATAACCGTATTACCGCCATGCATTAGT
